Addgene plasmid #107836: pHBS1282 TDP43 RRM-GFP G348S
Purpose: To test the effect of sequence on TDP43 droplet properties
Depositing lab: Rajat Rohatgi. Depositing organization: Stanford University.
Backbone
  Vector backbone: pCS2-Dest
  Vector type: Mammalian Expression
Growth in bacteria
  Bacterial resistance: Ampicillin, 100 μg/mL
  Growth temperature: 37°C
  Growth strain: DH5alpha
  Copy number: High Copy
Gene/Insert
  Gene/Insert name: TARDBP mutant
  Species: H. sapiens (human)
  Mutation: G348S mutation in LLPS reporter
  Entrez Gene: TARDBP (a.k.a. ALS10, TDP-43)
  Cloning method: Gibson Cloning
Terms and licenses: Academic/Nonprofit Terms; Industry Terms: Not Available to Industry
How to cite: pHBS1282 TDP43 RRM-GFP G348S was a gift from Rajat Rohatgi (Addgene plasmid # 107836 ; http://n2t.net/addgene:107836 ; RRID:Addgene_107836)
