[The description below was written by a language model from this plasmid's Addgene catalogue record and pLannotate feature annotations shown in this document.]
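Description:
pHBS1282 TDP43 RRM-GFP G348S is a mammalian expression plasmid of about 5.7 kb built on the pCS2-Dest backbone. It carries a mutant human TARDBP (TDP-43) reporter for studying liquid-liquid phase separation. It is propagated in E. coli from a high-copy ColE1/pUC-type origin under ampicillin selection (AmpR with its own bla promoter). It also contains an f1 origin and remnants of lac sequences (lac promoter/operator, lacZα and lacI fragments) inherited from the parental cloning vector. No mammalian selection marker is annotated, which suggests transient expression.

The expression cassette is driven by the simian CMV IE94 enhancer/promoter characteristic of pCS2 vectors and ends in an SV40 polyadenylation signal. An SP6 promoter lies just upstream of the insert, and a T7 promoter fragment and a T3 promoter lie downstream in the opposite orientation. In pCS2-type vectors the SP6 promoter can be used for in vitro transcription of sense RNA. The insert sits between Gateway attB1 and attB2 sites, although the catalogue lists Gibson assembly as the cloning method.

Within the attB-flanked region, the only annotated coding feature is superfolder GFP. Several hundred unannotated bases lie on either side of it and presumably encode the TDP-43 portions. The plasmid name suggests that GFP is placed at the position of the RNA-recognition motifs, but the record does not spell out the exact architecture. The reporter carries a G348S substitution, and the stated purpose is to test how sequence changes affect TDP-43 droplet properties. The depositor and sequencing-derived records differ by only a few nucleotides in length and show the same feature layout.
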