Features (pLannotate 1.2.2; 17 found; start..end, strand, type, name):
     35..53      +  promoter       SP6 promoter: promoter for bacteriophage SP6 RNA polymerase
    108..132     +  protein_bind   attB1: mutant version of attB; recombination site for the Gateway® BP reaction BP Clonase™
    478..1179    +  CDS            Superfolder GFP: Superfolder GFP is a basic (constitutively fluorescent) green fluorescent protein published in 2005, derived from Aequorea victoria. It is reported to be a very rapidly-maturing weak dimer.
   1660..1684    -  protein_bind   attB2: mutant version of attB; recombination site for the Gateway® BP reaction BP Clonase™
   1707..1724    -  promoter       T7 promoter (fragment): promoter for bacteriophage T7 RNA polymerase
   1729..1863    -  polyA_signal   SV40 poly(A) signal: SV40 polyadenylation signal
   1976..1994    -  promoter       T3 promoter: promoter for bacteriophage T3 RNA polymerase
   2039..2055    -  protein_bind   lac operator: The lac repressor binds to the lac operator to inhibit transcription in E. coli. This inhibition can be relieved by adding lactose or isopropyl-β-D-thiogalactopyranoside (IPTG). lac repressor encoded by lacI
   2063..2093    -  promoter       lac promoter: promoter for the E. coli lac operon
   2108..2129    -  protein_bind   CAP binding site: CAP binding activates transcription in the presence of cAMP. E. coli catabolite activator protein
   2142..2234    -  CDS            lacI (fragment): lac repressor; lacI; The lac repressor binds to the lac operator to inhibit transcription in E. coli. This inhibition can be relieved by adding lactose or isopropyl-β-D-thiogalactopyranoside (IPTG).
   2417..3005    -  rep_origin     ori: high-copy-number ColE1/pMB1/pBR322/pUC origin of replication
   3176..4036    -  CDS            AmpR: β-lactamase; bla; confers resistance to ampicillin, carbenicillin, and related antibiotics
   4037..4141    -  promoter       AmpR promoter: bla
   4194..4622    -  rep_origin     f1 ori (sequence partly withheld): f1 bacteriophage origin of replication; arrow indicates direction of (+) strand synthesis
   4627..4693    -  CDS            lacZα (fragment): LacZα fragment of β-galactosidase; lacZ fragment
   4696..5680    +  promoter       CMV IE94 promoter: enhancer/promoter region of simian cytomegalovirus major immediate early transcription unit IE94
>Addgene plasmid #107836 | pHBS1282 TDP43 RRM-GFP G348S | depositor full sequence | sequence record 203686 | pHBS1282 TDP43 RRM-GFP G348S sequence 5680 bps
CGCCATTCTGCCTGGGGACGTCGGAGCAAGCTTGATTTAGGTGACACTATAGAATACAAGCTACTTGTTC
TTTTTGCAGGATCCCATCGATTCGAATTCAAGGATCAACAAGTTTGTACAAAAAAGCAGGCTGGCGCCGG
TACCACCGGTGCCACCATGGGATCCATGTCTGAATATATTCGGGTAACCGAAGATGAGAACGATGAGCCC
ATTGAAATACCATCGGAAGACGATGGGACGGTGCTGCTCTCCACGGTTACAGCCCAGTTTCCAGGGGCGT
GTGGGCTTCGCTACAGGAATCCAGTGTCTCAGTGTATGAGAGGTGTCCGGCTGGTAGAAGGAATTCTGCA
TGCCCCAGATGCTGGCTGGGGAAATCTGGTGTATGTTGTCAACTATCCAAAAGATAACAAAAGAAAAATG
GATGAGACAGATGCTTCATCAGCAGTGAAAGTGAAAAGAGCAGTCCAGAAAACATCCAGTAAAGGAGAGG
AACTATTTACAGGTACTGTGCCTATCAAAGTCGAGCTGGACGGCGACGTAAACGGCCACAAGTTCAGCGT
GCGTGGCGAGGGCGAGGGCGATGCCACCGAGGGCAAGCTGACCCTGAAGTTCATCTGCACCACCGGCAAG
CTGCCGGTGCCGTGGCCGACCCTCGTGACCACCCTGACCTACGGCGTGCAGTGCTTCAGCCGCTACCCGG
ACCACATGAAGCGTCACGACTTCTTCAAGTCCGCCATGCCGGAAGGCTACGTCCAGGAGCGCACCATCGA
GTTCAAGGACGACGGCACCTACAAGACCCGCGCGGAGGTGAAGTTCGAGGGCGACACCCTGGTGAACCGC
ATCGAGCTGAAGGGCAACGACTTCAAGGAGGACGGCAACATCCTGGGTCACAAGCTGGAGTACAACCACA
ACAGCCACAACGTCCGTATCGAAGCCGACAAGCAGAAGAACGGCATCAAGGCTAACTTCAAGATCCGCCA
CAACGTTGAGGACGGCAGCCAGCAGGAAGCCGACCACAAACAGCAGAACACCCCGATCGGCGACGGCCCG
GTGCGCCTGCCGGACAACCACTATCTGAGCACCCAGACCACGCTGAGCAAAGACCCGAACGAGAAGCGCG
ATCACATGGTCCTGAAGGAGTTCGTGACGGCAGCCGGTATCACTAAAGGTGAAGATGAAAGTGGATCCAA
TGCCGAACCTAAGCACAATAGCAATAGACAGTTAGAAAGAAGTGGAAGATTTGGTGGTAATCCAGGTGGC
TTTGGGAATCAGGGTGGATTTGGTAATAGCAGAGGGGGTGGAGCTGGTTTGGGAAACAATCAAGGTAGTA
ATATGGGTGGTGGGATGAACTTTGGTGCGTTCAGCATTAATCCAGCCATGATGGCTGCCGCCCAGGCAGC
ACTACAGAGCAGTTGGGGTATGATGGGCATGTTAGCCAGCCAGCAGAACCAGTCAAGCCCATCGGGTAAT
AACCAAAACCAAGGCAACATGCAGAGGGAGCCAAACCAGGCCTTCGGTTCTGGAAATAACTCTTATAGTG
GCTCTAATTCTGGTGCAGCAATTGGTTGGGGATCAGCATCCAATGCAGGGTCGGGCAGTGGTTTTAATGG
AGGCTTTGGCTCAAGCATGGATTCTAAGTCTTCTGGCTGGGGAATGTAGACCCAGCTTTCTTGTACAAAG
TGGTTGATCCTCTCGAGCCTCTAGAACTATAGTGAGTCGTATTACGTAGATCCAGACATGATAAGATACA
TTGATGAGTTTGGACAAACCACAACTAGAATGCAGTGAAAAAAATGCTTTATTTGTGAAATTTGTGATGC
TATTGCTTTATTTGTAACCATTATAAGCTGCAATAAACAAGTTAACAACAACAATTGCATTCATTTTATG
TTTCAGGTTCAGGGGGAGGTGTGGGAGGTTTTTTAATTCGCGGCCGCGGCGCCAATGCATTGGGCCCGGT
ACCCAGCTTTTGTTCCCTTTAGTGAGGGTTAATTGCGCGCTTGGCGTAATCATGGTCATAGCTGTTTCCT
GTGTGAAATTGTTATCCGCTCACAATTCCACACAACATACGAGCCGGAAGCATAAAGTGTAAAGCCTGGG
GTGCCTAATGAGTGAGCTAACTCACATTAATTGCGTTGCGCTCACTGCCCGCTTTCCAGTCGGGAAACCT
GTCGTGCCAGCTGCATTAATGAATCGGCCAACGCGCGGGGAGAGGCGGTTTGCGTATTGGGCGCTCTTCC
GCTTCCTCGCTCACTGACTCGCTGCGCTCGGTCGTTCGGCTGCGGCGAGCGGTATCAGCTCACTCAAAGG
CGGTAATACGGTTATCCACAGAATCAGGGGATAACGCAGGAAAGAACATGTGAGCAAAAGGCCAGCAAAA
GGCCAGGAACCGTAAAAAGGCCGCGTTGCTGGCGTTTTTCCATAGGCTCCGCCCCCCTGACGAGCATCAC
AAAAATCGACGCTCAAGTCAGAGGTGGCGAAACCCGACAGGACTATAAAGATACCAGGCGTTTCCCCCTG
GAAGCTCCCTCGTGCGCTCTCCTGTTCCGACCCTGCCGCTTACCGGATACCTGTCCGCCTTTCTCCCTTC
GGGAAGCGTGGCGCTTTCTCATAGCTCACGCTGTAGGTATCTCAGTTCGGTGTAGGTCGTTCGCTCCAAG
CTGGGCTGTGTGCACGAACCCCCCGTTCAGCCCGACCGCTGCGCCTTATCCGGTAACTATCGTCTTGAGT
CCAACCCGGTAAGACACGACTTATCGCCACTGGCAGCAGCCACTGGTAACAGGATTAGCAGAGCGAGGTA
TGTAGGCGGTGCTACAGAGTTCTTGAAGTGGTGGCCTAACTACGGCTACACTAGAAGGACAGTATTTGGT
ATCTGCGCTCTGCTGAAGCCAGTTACCTTCGGAAAAAGAGTTGGTAGCTCTTGATCCGGCAAACAAACCA
CCGCTGGTAGCGGTGGTTTTTTTGTTTGCAAGCAGCAGATTACGCGCAGAAAAAAAGGATCTCAAGAAGA
TCCTTTGATCTTTTCTACGGGGTCTGACGCTCAGTGGAACGAAAACTCACGTTAAGGGATTTTGGTCATG
AGATTATCAAAAAGGATCTTCACCTAGATCCTTTTAAATTAAAAATGAAGTTTTAAATCAATCTAAAGTA
TATATGAGTAAACTTGGTCTGACAGTTACCAATGCTTAATCAGTGAGGCACCTATCTCAGCGATCTGTCT
ATTTCGTTCATCCATAGTTGCCTGACTCCCCGTCGTGTAGATAACTACGATACGGGAGGGCTTACCATCT
GGCCCCAGTGCTGCAATGATACCGCGAGACCCACGCTCACCGGCTCCAGATTTATCAGCAATAAACCAGC
CAGCCGGAAGGGCCGAGCGCAGAAGTGGTCCTGCAACTTTATCCGCCTCCATCCAGTCTATTAATTGTTG
CCGGGAAGCTAGAGTAAGTAGTTCGCCAGTTAATAGTTTGCGCAACGTTGTTGCCATTGCTACAGGCATC
GTGGTGTCACGCTCGTCGTTTGGTATGGCTTCATTCAGCTCCGGTTCCCAACGATCAAGGCGAGTTACAT
GATCCCCCATGTTGTGCAAAAAAGCGGTTAGCTCCTTCGGTCCTCCGATCGTTGTCAGAAGTAAGTTGGC
CGCAGTGTTATCACTCATGGTTATGGCAGCACTGCATAATTCTCTTACTGTCATGCCATCCGTAAGATGC
TTTTCTGTGACTGGTGAGTACTCAACCAAGTCATTCTGAGAATAGTGTATGCGGCGACCGAGTTGCTCTT
GCCCGGCGTCAATACGGGATAATACCGCGCCACATAGCAGAACTTTAAAAGTGCTCATCATTGGAAAACG
TTCTTCGGGGCGAAAACTCTCAAGGATCTTACCGCTGTTGAGATCCAGTTCGATGTAACCCACTCGTGCA
CCCAACTGATCTTCAGCATCTTTTACTTTCACCAGCGTTTCTGGGTGAGCAAAAACAGGAAGGCAAAATG
CCGCAAAAAAGGGAATAAGGGCGACACGGAAATGTTGAATACTCATACTCTTCCTTTTTCAATATTATTG
AAGCATTTATCAGGGTTATTGTCTCATGAGCGGATACATATTTGAATGTATTTAGAAAAATAAACAAATA
GGGGTTCCGCGCACATTTCCCCGAAAAGTGCCACCTAAATTGTAAGCGTTAATATTTTGTTAAAATTCGC
GTTAAATTTTTGTTAAATCAGCTCATTTTTTAACCAATAGGCCGAAATCGGCAAAATCCCTTATAAATCA
AAAGAATAGACCGAGATAGGGT
[37 nt withheld, positions 4293-4329]
AAAGAACGTGGACTCCAACGTCAAAGG
[49 nt withheld, positions 4357-4405]
T
[91 nt withheld, positions 4407-4497]
G
[124 nt withheld, positions 4499-4622]
CCCATTCGCCATTCAGGCTGCGCAACTGTTGGGAAGGGCGATCGGTGCGGGCCTCTTCGCTATTACGCCA
GTCGACCATAGCCAATTCAATATGGCGTATATGGACTCATGCCAATTCAATATGGTGGATCTGGACCTGT
GCCAATTCAATATGGCGTATATGGACTCGTGCCAATTCAATATGGTGGATCTGGACCCCAGCCAATTCAA
TATGGCGGACTTGGCACCATGCCAATTCAATATGGCGGACTTGGCACTGTGCCAACTGGGGAGGGGTCTA
CTTGGCACGGTGCCAAGTTTGAGGAGGGGTCTTGGCCCTGTGCCAAGTCCGCCATATTGAATTGGCATGG
TGCCAATAATGGCGGCCATATTGGCTATATGCCAGGATCAATATATAGGCAATATCCAATATGGCCCTAT
GCCAATATGGCTATTGGCCAGGTTCAATACTATGTATTGGCCCTATGCCATATAGTATTCCATATATGGG
TTTTCCTATTGACGTAGATAGCCCCTCCCAATGGGCGGTCCCATATACCATATATGGGGCTTCCTAATAC
CGCCCATAGCCACTCCCCCATTGACGTCAATGGTCTCTATATATGGTCTTTCCTATTGACGTCATATGGG
CGGTCCTATTGACGTATATGGCGCCTCCCCCATTGACGTCAATTACGGTAAATGGCCCGCCTGGCTCAAT
GCCCATTGACGTCAATAGGACCACCCACCATTGACGTCAATGGGATGGCTCATTGCCCATTCATATCCGT
TCTCACGCCCCCTATTGACGTCAATGACGGTAAATGGCCCACTTGGCAGTACATCAATATCTATTAATAG
TAACTTGGCAAGTACATTACTATTGGAAGGACGCCAGGGTACATTGGCAGTACTCCCATTGACGTCAATG
GCGGTAAATGGCCCGCGATGGCTGCCAAGTACATCCCCATTGACGTCAATGGGGAGGGGCAATGACGCAA
ATGGGCGTTCCATTGACGTAAATGGGCGGTAGGCGTGCCTAATGGGAGGTCTATATAAGCAATGCTCGTT
TAGGGAAC
