Features (pLannotate 1.2.2; 17 found; start..end, strand, type, name):
     30..48      +  promoter       SP6 promoter: promoter for bacteriophage SP6 RNA polymerase
    103..127     +  protein_bind   attB1: mutant version of attB; recombination site for the Gateway® BP reaction BP Clonase™
    473..1174    +  CDS            Superfolder GFP: Superfolder GFP is a basic (constitutively fluorescent) green fluorescent protein published in 2005, derived from Aequorea victoria. It is reported to be a very rapidly-maturing weak dimer.
   1655..1679    -  protein_bind   attB2: mutant version of attB; recombination site for the Gateway® BP reaction BP Clonase™
   1702..1719    -  promoter       T7 promoter (fragment): promoter for bacteriophage T7 RNA polymerase
   1724..1858    -  polyA_signal   SV40 poly(A) signal: SV40 polyadenylation signal
   1971..1989    -  promoter       T3 promoter: promoter for bacteriophage T3 RNA polymerase
   2034..2050    -  protein_bind   lac operator: The lac repressor binds to the lac operator to inhibit transcription in E. coli. This inhibition can be relieved by adding lactose or isopropyl-β-D-thiogalactopyranoside (IPTG). lac repressor encoded by lacI
   2058..2088    -  promoter       lac promoter: promoter for the E. coli lac operon
   2103..2124    -  protein_bind   CAP binding site: CAP binding activates transcription in the presence of cAMP. E. coli catabolite activator protein
   2137..2229    -  CDS            lacI (fragment): lac repressor; lacI; The lac repressor binds to the lac operator to inhibit transcription in E. coli. This inhibition can be relieved by adding lactose or isopropyl-β-D-thiogalactopyranoside (IPTG).
   2412..3000    -  rep_origin     ori: high-copy-number ColE1/pMB1/pBR322/pUC origin of replication
   3171..4031    -  CDS            AmpR: β-lactamase; bla; confers resistance to ampicillin, carbenicillin, and related antibiotics
   4032..4136    -  promoter       AmpR promoter: bla
   4189..4617    -  rep_origin     f1 ori (sequence partly withheld): f1 bacteriophage origin of replication; arrow indicates direction of (+) strand synthesis
   4622..4688    -  CDS            lacZα (fragment): LacZα fragment of β-galactosidase; lacZ fragment
   4695..5672    +  promoter       CMV IE94 promoter: enhancer/promoter region of simian cytomegalovirus major immediate early transcription unit IE94
>Addgene plasmid #107836 | pHBS1282 TDP43 RRM-GFP G348S | addgene full sequence | sequence record 207992 | Addgene NGS Result
TTCTGCCTGGGGACGTCGGAGCAAGCTTGATTTAGGTGACACTATAGAATACAAGCTACTTGTTCTTTTT
GCAGGATCCCATCGATTCGAATTCAAGGATCAACAAGTTTGTACAAAAAAGCAGGCTGGCGCCGGTACCA
CCGGTGCCACCATGGGATCCATGTCTGAATATATTCGGGTAACCGAAGATGAGAACGATGAGCCCATTGA
AATACCATCGGAAGACGATGGGACGGTGCTGCTCTCCACGGTTACAGCCCAGTTTCCAGGGGCGTGTGGG
CTTCGCTACAGGAATCCAGTGTCTCAGTGTATGAGAGGTGTCCGGCTGGTAGAAGGAATTCTGCATGCCC
CAGATGCTGGCTGGGGAAATCTGGTGTATGTTGTCAACTATCCAAAAGATAACAAAAGAAAAATGGATGA
GACAGATGCTTCATCAGCAGTGAAAGTGAAAAGAGCAGTCCAGAAAACATCCAGTAAAGGAGAGGAACTA
TTTACAGGTACTGTGCCTATCAAAGTCGAGCTGGACGGCGACGTAAACGGCCACAAGTTCAGCGTGCGTG
GCGAGGGCGAGGGCGATGCCACCGAGGGCAAGCTGACCCTGAAGTTCATCTGCACCACCGGCAAGCTGCC
GGTGCCGTGGCCGACCCTCGTGACCACCCTGACCTACGGCGTGCAGTGCTTCAGCCGCTACCCGGACCAC
ATGAAGCGTCACGACTTCTTCAAGTCCGCCATGCCGGAAGGCTACGTCCAGGAGCGCACCATCGAGTTCA
AGGACGACGGCACCTACAAGACCCGCGCGGAGGTGAAGTTCGAGGGCGACACCCTGGTGAACCGCATCGA
GCTGAAGGGCAACGACTTCAAGGAGGACGGCAACATCCTGGGTCACAAGCTGGAGTACAACCACAACAGC
CACAACGTCCGTATCGAAGCCGACAAGCAGAAGAACGGCATCAAGGCTAACTTCAAGATCCGCCACAACG
TTGAGGACGGCAGCCAGCAGGAAGCCGACCACAAACAGCAGAACACCCCGATCGGCGACGGCCCGGTGCG
CCTGCCGGACAACCACTATCTGAGCACCCAGACCACGCTGAGCAAAGACCCGAACGAGAAGCGCGATCAC
ATGGTCCTGAAGGAGTTCGTGACGGCAGCCGGTATCACTAAAGGTGAAGATGAAAGTGGATCCAATGCCG
AACCTAAGCACAATAGCAATAGACAGTTAGAAAGAAGTGGAAGATTTGGTGGTAATCCAGGTGGCTTTGG
GAATCAGGGTGGATTTGGTAATAGCAGAGGGGGTGGAGCTGGTTTGGGAAACAATCAAGGTAGTAATATG
GGTGGTGGGATGAACTTTGGTGCGTTCAGCATTAATCCAGCCATGATGGCTGCCGCCCAGGCAGCACTAC
AGAGCAGTTGGGGTATGATGGGCATGTTAGCCAGCCAGCAGAACCAGTCAAGCCCATCGGGTAATAACCA
AAACCAAGGCAACATGCAGAGGGAGCCAAACCAGGCCTTCGGTTCTGGAAATAACTCTTATAGTGGCTCT
AATTCTGGTGCAGCAATTGGTTGGGGATCAGCATCCAATGCAGGGTCGGGCAGTGGTTTTAATGGAGGCT
TTGGCTCAAGCATGGATTCTAAGTCTTCTGGCTGGGGAATGTAGACCCAGCTTTCTTGTACAAAGTGGTT
GATCCTCTCGAGCCTCTAGAACTATAGTGAGTCGTATTACGTAGATCCAGACATGATAAGATACATTGAT
GAGTTTGGACAAACCACAACTAGAATGCAGTGAAAAAAATGCTTTATTTGTGAAATTTGTGATGCTATTG
CTTTATTTGTAACCATTATAAGCTGCAATAAACAAGTTAACAACAACAATTGCATTCATTTTATGTTTCA
GGTTCAGGGGGAGGTGTGGGAGGTTTTTTAATTCGCGGCCGCGGCGCCAATGCATTGGGCCCGGTACCCA
GCTTTTGTTCCCTTTAGTGAGGGTTAATTGCGCGCTTGGCGTAATCATGGTCATAGCTGTTTCCTGTGTG
AAATTGTTATCCGCTCACAATTCCACACAACATACGAGCCGGGAGCATAAAGTGTAAAGCCTGGGGTGCC
TAATGAGTGAGCTAACTCACATTAATTGCGTTGCGCTCACTGCCCGCTTTCCAGTCGGGAAACCTGTCGT
GCCAGCTGCATTAATGAATCGGCCAACGCGCGGGGAGAGGCGGTTTGCGTATTGGGCGCTCTTCCGCTTC
CTCGCTCACTGACTCGCTGCGCTCGGTCGTTCGGCTGCGGCGAGCGGTATCAGCTCACTCAAAGGCGGTA
ATACGGTTATCCACAGAATCAGGGGATAACGCAGGAAAGAACATGTGAGCAAAAGGCCAGCAAAAGGCCA
GGAACCGTAAAAAGGCCGCGTTGCTGGCGTTTTTCCATAGGCTCCGCCCCCCTGACGAGCATCACAAAAA
TCGACGCTCAAGTCAGAGGTGGCGAAACCCGACAGGACTATAAAGATACCAGGCGTTTCCCCCTGGAAGC
TCCCTCGTGCGCTCTCCTGTTCCGACCCTGCCGCTTACCGGATACCTGTCCGCCTTTCTCCCTTCGGGAA
GCGTGGCGCTTTCTCATAGCTCACGCTGTAGGTATCTCAGTTCGGTGTAGGTCGTTCGCTCCAAGCTGGG
CTGTGTGCACGAACCCCCCGTTCAGCCCGACCGCTGCGCCTTATCCGGTAACTATCGTCTTGAGTCCAAC
CCGGTAAGACACGACTTATCGCCACTGGCAGCAGCCACTGGTAACAGGATTAGCAGAGCGAGGTATGTAG
GCGGTGCTACAGAGTTCTTGAAGTGGTGGCCTAACTACGGCTACACTAGAAGAACAGTATTTGGTATCTG
CGCTCTGCTGAAGCCAGTTACCTTCGGAAAAAGAGTTGGTAGCTCTTGATCCGGCAAACAAACCACCGCT
GGTAGCGGTGGTTTTTTTGTTTGCAAGCAGCAGATTACGCGCAGAAAAAAAGGATCTCAAGAAGATCCTT
TGATCTTTTCTACGGGGTCTGACGCTCAGTGGAACGAAAACTCACGTTAAGGGATTTTGGTCATGAGATT
ATCAAAAAGGATCTTCACCTAGATCCTTTTAAATTAAAAATGAAGTTTTAAATCAATCTAAAGTATATAT
GAGTAAACTTGGTCTGACAGTTACCAATGCTTAATCAGTGAGGCACCTATCTCAGCGATCTGTCTATTTC
GTTCATCCATAGTTGCCTGACTCCCCGTCGTGTAGATAACTACGATACGGGAGGGCTTACCATCTGGCCC
CAGTGCTGCAATGATACCGCGAGACCCACGCTCACCGGCTCCAGATTTATCAGCAATAAACCAGCCAGCC
GGAAGGGCCGAGCGCAGAAGTGGTCCTGCAACTTTATCCGCCTCCATCCAGTCTATTAATTGTTGCCGGG
AAGCTAGAGTAAGTAGTTCGCCAGTTAATAGTTTGCGCAACGTTGTTGCCATTGCTACAGGCATCGTGGT
GTCACGCTCGTCGTTTGGTATGGCTTCATTCAGCTCCGGTTCCCAACGATCAAGGCGAGTTACATGATCC
CCCATGTTGTGCAAAAAAGCGGTTAGCTCCTTCGGTCCTCCGATCGTTGTCAGAAGTAAGTTGGCCGCAG
TGTTATCACTCATGGTTATGGCAGCACTGCATAATTCTCTTACTGTCATGCCATCCGTAAGATGCTTTTC
TGTGACTGGTGAGTACTCAACCAAGTCATTCTGAGAATAGTGTATGCGGCGACCGAGTTGCTCTTGCCCG
GCGTCAATACGGGATAATACCGCGCCACATAGCAGAACTTTAAAAGTGCTCATCATTGGAAAACGTTCTT
CGGGGCGAAAACTCTCAAGGATCTTACCGCTGTTGAGATCCAGTTCGATGTAACCCACTCGTGCACCCAA
CTGATCTTCAGCATCTTTTACTTTCACCAGCGTTTCTGGGTGAGCAAAAACAGGAAGGCAAAATGCCGCA
AAAAAGGGAATAAGGGCGACACGGAAATGTTGAATACTCATACTCTTCCTTTTTCAATATTATTGAAGCA
TTTATCAGGGTTATTGTCTCATGAGCGGATACATATTTGAATGTATTTAGAAAAATAAACAAATAGGGGT
TCCGCGCACATTTCCCCGAAAAGTGCCACCTAAATTGTAAGCGTTAATATTTTGTTAAAATTCGCGTTAA
ATTTTTGTTAAATCAGCTCATTTTTTAACCAATAGGCCGAAATCGGCAAAATCCCTTATAAATCAAAAGA
ATAGACCGAGATAGGGT
[37 nt withheld, positions 4288-4324]
AAAGAACGTGGACTCCAACGTCAAAGG
[49 nt withheld, positions 4352-4400]
T
[91 nt withheld, positions 4402-4492]
G
[124 nt withheld, positions 4494-4617]
CCCATTCGCCATTCAGGCTGCGCAACTGTTGGGAAGGGCGATCGGTGCGGGCCTCTTCGCTATTACGCCA
GTCGACCGCCAATTCAATATGGCGTATATGGACTCATGCCAATTCAATATGGTGGATCTGGACCTGTGCC
AATTCAATATGGCGTATATGGACTCGTGCCAATTCAATATGGTGGATCTGGACCCCAGCCAATTCAATAT
GGCGGACTTGGCACCATGCCAATTCAATATGGCGGACCTGGCACTGTGCCAACTGGGGAGGGGTCTACTT
GGCACGGTGCCAAGTTTGAGGAGGGGTCTTGGCCCTGTGCCAAGTCCGCCATATTGAATTGGCATGGTGC
CAATAATGGCGGCCATATTGGCTATATGCCAGGATCAATATATAGGCAATATCCAATATGGCCCTATGCC
AATATGGCTATTGGCCAGGTTCAATACTATGTATTGGCCCTATGCCATATAGTATTCCATATATGGGTTT
TCCTATTGACGTAGATAGCCCCTCCCAATGGGCGGTCCCATATACCATATATGGGGCTTCCTAATACCGC
CCATAGCCACTCCCCCATTGACGTCAATGGTCTCTATATATGGTCTTTCCTATTGACGTCATATGGGCGG
TCCTATTGACGTATATGGCGCCTCCCCCATTGACGTCAATTACGGTAAATGGCCCGCCTGGCTCAATGCC
CATTGACGTCAATAGGACCACCCACCATTGACGTCAATGGGATGGCTCATTGCCCATTCATATCCGTTCT
CACGCCCCCTATTGACGTCAATGACGGTAAATGGCCCACTTGGCAGTACATCAATATCTATTAATAGTAA
CTTGGCAAGTACATTACTATTGGAAGTACGCCAGGGTACATTGGCAGTACTCCCATTGACGTCAATGGCG
GTAAATGGCCCGCGATGGCTGCCAAGTACATCCCCATTGACGTCAATGGGGAGGGGCAATGACGCAAATG
GGCGTTCCATTGACGTAAATGGGCGGTAGGCGTGCCTAATGGGAGGTCTATATAAGCAATGCTCGTTTAG
GGAACCGCCA
